Addgene plasmid #27013: pGEX6-Smad3 AAGY
Depositing lab: Joan Massague. Depositing organization: Memorial Sloan-Kettering Cancer Center. Publication: Ubiquitin ligase Nedd4L targets activated Smad2/3 to limit TGF-beta signaling. Gao S, Alarcon C, Sapkota G, Rahman S, Chen PY, Goerner N, Macias MJ, Erdjument-Bromage H, Tempst P, Massague J. Mol Cell. 2009 Nov 13. 36(3):457-68. 10.1016/j.molcel.2009.09.043 PubMed 19917253.
Backbone
  Vector backbone: pGEX-6P
  Backbone manufacturer: Amersham
  Backbone size w/o insert (bp): 4900
  Vector type: Bacterial Expression
Growth in bacteria
  Bacterial resistance: Ampicillin, 100 μg/mL
  Growth temperature: 37°C
  Growth strain: DH5alpha
  Copy number: High Copy
Gene/Insert
  Gene/Insert name: Smad3
  Species: H. sapiens (human)
  Insert size (bp): 1300
  Mutation: P181A P182A
  Entrez Gene: SMAD3 (a.k.a. HSPC193, HsT17436, JV15-2, LDS1C, LDS3, MADH3, hMAD-3, hSMAD3, mad3)
  Tag / fusion protein: GST (N terminal on insert)
  Cloning method: Restriction Enzyme; 5′ cloning site EcoRI (not destroyed); 3′ cloning site NotI (not destroyed)
  Sequencing primers: 5′ pGEX-5; 3′ pGEX-3
Terms and licenses: Academic/Nonprofit Terms; Industry Terms: Not Available to Industry
How to cite: pGEX6-Smad3 AAGY was a gift from Joan Massague (Addgene plasmid # 27013 ; http://n2t.net/addgene:27013 ; RRID:Addgene_27013)
