[The description below was written by a language model from this plasmid's Addgene catalogue record.]
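Description:
pGEX6-Smad3 AAGY is a bacterial expression plasmid built on the commercial pGEX-6P backbone (about 4.9 kb without insert) for producing recombinant human Smad3 as a glutathione S-transferase fusion in E. coli. It is maintained as a high-copy plasmid under ampicillin selection. The record does not list individual backbone features. Vectors of the pGEX-6P family generally drive the GST fusion from an IPTG-inducible tac promoter, carry a lacI repressor gene and a pBR322-type origin, and place a PreScission protease site between GST and the cloning site so the tag can be removed after purification.

The insert is an approximately 1.3 kb human SMAD3 coding sequence cloned between EcoRI and NotI, both of which remain intact, with GST fused to its N terminus. It carries two substitutions, P181A and P182A. As the name "AAGY" implies, these convert the proline-rich PPGY (PY) motif in the Smad3 linker region to AAGY. PY motifs are the classical docking sites for WW domains, such as those in HECT-type ubiquitin ligases.

The associated publication concerns the ubiquitin ligase Nedd4L targeting activated Smad2/3 to limit TGF-β signalling. This mutant therefore most plausibly serves as a binding-deficient control alongside wild-type GST-Smad3, although the record does not state the purpose explicitly. Likely applications include purification on glutathione resin followed by in vitro pull-down, binding, phosphorylation or ubiquitination assays that test whether the PY motif is required for ligase recognition.
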