>Addgene plasmid #27013 | pGEX6-Smad3 AAGY | addgene partial sequence | sequence record 33246 | 27013 with pGEX-5
GGGGGCCCCTGGGATCCCCGGAATTCTCGTCCATCCTGCCTTTCACTCCCCCGATCGTGAAGCGCCTGCT
GGGCTGGAAGAAGGGCGAGCAGAACGGGCAGGAGGAGAAATGGTGCGAGAAGGCGGTCAAGAGCCTGGTC
AAGAAACTCAAGAAGACGGGGCAGCTGGACGAGCTGGAGAAGGCCATCACCACGCAGAACGTCAACACCA
AGTGCATCACCATCCCCAGGTCCCTGGATGGCCGGTTGCAGGTGTCCCATCGGAAGGGGCTCCCTCATGT
CATCTACTGCCGCCTGTGGCGATGGCCAGACCTGCACAGCCACCACGAGCTGCGGGCCATGGAGCTGTGT
GAGTTCGCCTTCAATATGAAGAAGGACGAGGTCTGCGTGAATCCCTACCACTACCAGAGAGTAGAGACAC
CAGTTCTACCTCCTGTGTTGGTGCCACGCCACACAGAGATCCCGGCCGAGTTCCCCCCACTGGACGACTA
CAGCCATTCCATCCCCGAAAACACTAACTTCCCCGCAGGCATCGAGCCCCAGAGCAATATTCCAGAGACC
CCAGCCGCTGGCTACCTGAGTGAAGATGGAGAAACCAGTGACCACCAGATGAACCACAGCATGGACGCAG
GTTCTCCAAACCTATCCCCGAATCCGATGTCCCCAGCACATAATAACTTGGACCTGCAGCCAGTTACCTA
CTGCGAGCCGGCCTTCTGGTGCTCCATCTCCTACTACGAGCTGAACCAGCGCGTCGGGGAAGACATTCCA
CGCCTCGCAATCCATCCATGAATTGTGGGATGGCTTCACCG
